>Addgene plasmid #52123 | pcdna3 Flag Jip1b | addgene full sequence | sequence record 183045 | Addgene NGS Result
AGTGCGCGAGCAAAATTTAAGCTACAACAAGGCAAGGCTTGACCGACAATTGCATGAAGAATCTGCTTAG
GGTTAGGCGTTTTGCGCTGCTTCGCGATGTACGGGCCAGATATACGCGTTGACATTGATTATTGACTAGT
TATTAATAGTAATCAATTACGGGGTCATTAGTTCATAGCCCATATATGGAGTTCCGCGTTACATAACTTA
CGGTAAATGGCCCGCCTGGCTGACCGCCCAACGACCCCCGCCCATTGACGTCAATAATGACGTATGTTCC
CATAGTAACGCCAATAGGGACTTTCCATTGACGTCAATGGGTGGAGTATTTACGGTAAACTGCCCACTTG
GCAGTACATCAAGTGTATCATATGCCAAGTACGCCCCCTATTGACGTCAATGACGGTAAATGGCCCGCCT
GGCATTATGCCCAGTACATGACCTTATGGGACTTTCCTACTTGGCAGTACATCTACGTATTAGTCATCGC
TATTACCATGGTGATGCGGTTTTGGCAGTACATCAATGGGCGTGGATAGCGGTTTGACTCACGGGGATTT
CCAAGTCTCCACCCCATTGACGTCAATGGGAGTTTGTTTTGGCACCAAAATCAACGGGACTTTCCAAAAT
GTCGTAACAACTCCGCCCCATTGACGCAAATGGGCGGTAGGCGTGTACGGTGGGAGGTCTATATAAGCAG
AGCTCTCTGGCTAACTAGAGAACCCACTGCTTACTGGCTTATCGAAATTAATACGACTCACTATAGGGAG
ACCCAAGCTTGGTACCGAGCTCGGATCCACTAGTAACGGCCGCCAGTGTGCTGGAATTCATGGATTACAA
GGATGACGACGATAAGATGGCGGAGCGAGAGAGCGGCCTGGGCGGGGGCGCCGCGTCCCCACCGGCCGCT
TCCCCATTCCTGGGACTGCACATCGCGTCGCCTCCCAATTTCAGGCTCACCCATGACATCAGCCTGGAGG
AGTTTGAGGATGAAGACCTTTCGGAGATCACTGACGAGTGTGGCATCAGCCTGCAGTGCAAAGACACCCT
GTCTCTCCGGCCCCCGCGCGCCGGGCTGCTGTCTGCGGGTAGCAGCGGCAGCGCGGGGAGCCGGCTGCAG
GCGGAGATGCTGCAGATGGACCTGATCGACGCGGCAGGTGACACTCCGGGCGCCGAGGACGACGAGGAGG
AGGAGGACGACGAGCTCGCTGCCCAACGACCAGGAGTGGGGCCTCCCAAAGCGGAGTCCAACCAGGATCC
GGCGCCTCGCAGCCAGGGCCAGGGCCCGGGCACAGGCAGCGGAGACACCTACCGACCCAAGAGGCCTACC
ACGCTCAACCTTTTCCCGCAGGTGCCGCGGTCTCAGGACACGCTGAATAATAACTCTTTAGGCAAAAAGC
ACAGTTGGCAGGACCGTGTGTCTCGATCATCCTCCCCTCTGAAGACAGGAGAACAGACGCCTCCACATGA
ACACATCTGCCTGAGTGATGAGCTGCCACCCCAGGGCAGTCCTGTTCCCACCCAGGACCGCGGCACTTCC
ACCGACAGCCCTTGTCGCCGAAGTGCAGCCACCCAGATGGCACCTCCAAGCGGTCCCCCTGCCACTGCGC
CTGGTGGCCGGGGCCACTCCCATCGAGACCGAATCCACTACCAGGCAGATGTGCGGCTCGAGGCGACTGA
GGAGATCTACCTGACCCCAGTGCAGAGGCCCCCAGACCCTGCAGAACCCACCTCCACCTTCATGCCACCC
ACGGAGAGCCGGATGTCAGTTAGCTCGGATCCAGACCCTGCCGCTTACTCTGTAACTGCGGGGCGGCCAC
ACCCCTCCATCAGTGAAGAGGATGAGGGCTTCGACTGCCTGTCATCCCCAGAGCGAGCTGAGCCACCAGG
TGGAGGGTGGCGGGGAAGCCTCGGGGAGCCACCACCGCCTCCACGGGCCTCACTGAGCTCGGACACCAGC
GCACTGTCCTACGACTCGGTCAAGTACACACTGGTGGTGGATGAACATGCCCAGCTTGAGTTGGTGAGCC
TGCGGCCGTGCTTTGGAGATTACAGTGACGAAAGCGACTCTGCCACTGTCTATGACAACTGTGCCTCTGC
CTCCTCGCCCTACGAGTCAGCCATTGGTGAGGAGTATGAGGAGGCCCCTCAGCCCCGGCCTCCCACCTGC
CTCTCAGAGGACTCCACCCCGGATGAGCCTGATGTCCACTTCTCTAAGAAGTTTCTGAATGTCTTCATGA
GTGGCCGCTCTCGTTCCTCCAGTGCTGAGTCCTTTGGGCTGTTCTCCTGCGTCATCAATGGGGAGGAGCA
TGAGCAAACCCATCGGGCTATATTCAGGTTTGTGCCTCGGCATGAAGATGAACTTGAGCTGGAAGTGGAT
GACCCCCTGCTGGTGGAGCTGCAGGCAGAAGACTATTGGTATGAGGCCTATAACATGCGCACCGGAGCCC
GCGGGGTCTTCCCTGCCTACTATGCCATTGAGGTCACCAAGGAGCCTGAGCACATGGCAGCCCTTGCCAA
AAACAGCGACTGGATTGACCAGTTCCGGGTGAAGTTCCTGGGGTCTGTCCAGGTTCCTTATCACAAGGGC
AATGATGTCCTCTGTGCTGCTATGCAAAAGATCGCCACCACCCGCCGGCTCACCGTGCACTTTAACCCGC
CCTCCAGCTGTGTCCTTGAGATCAGTGTCAGGGGTGTCAAGATAGGCGTCAAAGCTGATGATGCTCTGGA
GGCCAAGGGAAATAAATGTAGCCACTTCTTCCAGCTAAAGAACATCTCTTTCTGTGGATACCATCCAAAG
AATAACAAGTACTTTGGGTTTATCACTAAGCACCCTGCTGACCACCGGTTTGCCTGCCATGTCTTTGTGT
CTGAAGATTCCACCAAAGCCCTGGCGGAGTCTGTGGGGCGTGCATTTCAGCAGTTCTACAAGCAGTTTGT
GGAGTATACCTGTCCTACAGAAGATATCTACTTGGAGTAGGCGGCCGCTCGAGCATGCATCTAGAGGGCC
CTATTCTATAGTGTCACCTAAATGCTAGAGCTCGCTGATCAGCCTCGACTGTGCCTTCTAGTTGCCAGCC
ATCTGTTGTTTGCCCCTCCCCCGTGCCTTCCTTGACCCTGGAAGGTGCCACTCCCACTGTCCTTTCCTAA
TAAAATGAGGAAATTGCATCGCATTGTCTGAGTAGGTGTCATTCTATTCTGGGGGGTGGGGTGGGGCAGG
ACAGCAAGGGGGAGGATTGGGAAGACAATAGCAGGCATGCTGGGGATGCGGTGGGCTCTATGGCTTCTGA
GGCGGAAAGAACCAGCTGGGGCTCTAGGGGGTATCCCC
[124 nt withheld, positions 3329-3452]
C
[91 nt withheld, positions 3454-3544]
A
[49 nt withheld, positions 3546-3594]
CCTTTGACGTTGGAGTCCACGTTCTTT
[37 nt withheld, positions 3622-3658]
ACCCTATCTCGGTCTATTCTTTTGATTTATAAGGGATTTTGCCGATTTCGGCCTATTGGTTAAAAAATGA
GCTGATTTAACAAAAATTTAACGCGAATTAATTCTGTGGAATGTGTGTCAGTTAGGGTGTGGAAAGTCCC
CAGGCTCCCCAGCAGGCAGAAGTATGCAAAGCATGCATCTCAATTAGTCAGCAACCAGGTGTGGAAAGTC
CCCAGGCTCCCCAGCAGGCAGAAGTATGCAAAGCATGCATCTCAATTAGTCAGCAACCATAGTCCCGCCC
CTAACTCCGCCCATCCCGCCCCTAACTCCGCCCAGTTCCGCCCATTCTCCGCCCCATGGCTGACTAATTT
TTTTTATTTATGCAGAGGCCGAGGCCGCCTCTGCCTCTGAGCTATTCCAGAAGTAGTGAGGAGGCTTTTT
TGGAGGCCTAGGCTTTTGCAAAAAGCTCCCGGGAGCTTGTATATCCATTTTCGGATCTGATCAAGAGACA
GGATGAGGATCGTTTCGCATGATTGAACAAGATGGATTGCACGCAGGTTCTCCGGCCGCTTGGGTGGAGA
GGCTATTCGGCTATGACTGGGCACAACAGACAATCGGCTGCTCTGATGCCGCCGTGTTCCGGCTGTCAGC
GCAGGGGCGCCCGGTTCTTTTTGTCAAGACCGACCTGTCCGGTGCCCTGAATGAACTGCAGGACGAGGCA
GCGCGGCTATCGTGGCTGGCCACGACGGGCGTTCCTTGCGCAGCTGTGCTCGACGTTGTCACTGAAGCGG
GAAGGGACTGGCTGCTATTGGGCGAAGTGCCGGGGCAGGATCTCCTGTCATCTCACCTTGCTCCTGCCGA
GAAAGTATCCATCATGGCTGATGCAATGCGGCGGCTGCATACGCTTGATCCGGCTACCTGCCCATTCGAC
CACCAAGCGAAACATCGCATCGAGCGAGCACGTACTCGGATGGAAGCCGGTCTTGTCGATCAGGATGATC
TGGACGAAGAGCATCAGGGGCTCGCGCCAGCCGAACTGTTCGCCAGGCTCAAGGCGCGCATGCCCGACGG
CGAGGATCTCGTCGTGACCCATGGCGATGCCTGCTTGCCGAATATCATGGTGGAAAATGGCCGCTTTTCT
GGATTCATCGACTGTGGCCGGCTGGGTGTGGCGGACCGCTATCAGGACATAGCGTTGGCTACCCGTGATA
TTGCTGAAGAGCTTGGCGGCGAATGGGCTGACCGCTTCCTCGTGCTTTACGGTATCGCCGCTCCCGATTC
GCAGCGCATCGCCTTCTATCGCCTTCTTGACGAGTTCTTCTGAGCGGGACTCTGGGGTTCGAAATGACCG
ACCAAGCGACGCCCAACCTGCCATCACGAGATTTCGATTCCACCGCCGCCTTCTATGAAAGGTTGGGCTT
CGGAATCGTTTTCCGGGACGCCGGCTGGATGATCCTCCAGCGCGGGGATCTCATGCTGGAGTTCTTCGCC
CACCCCAACTTGTTTATTGCAGCTTATAATGGTTACAAATAAAGCAATAGCATCACAAATTTCACAAATA
AAGCATTTTTTTCACTGCATTCTAGTTGTGGTTTGTCCAAACTCATCAATGTATCTTATCATGTCTGTAT
ACCGTCGACCTCTAGCTAGAGCTTGGCGTAATCATGGTCATAGCTGTTTCCTGTGTGAAATTGTTATCCG
CTCACAATTCCACACAACATACGAGCCGGAAGCATAAAGTGTAAAGCCTGGGGTGCCTAATGAGTGAGCT
AACTCACATTAATTGCGTTGCGCTCACTGCCCGCTTTCCAGTCGGGAAACCTGTCGTGCCAGCTGCATTA
ATGAATCGGCCAACGCGCGGGGAGAGGCGGTTTGCGTATTGGGCGCTCTTCCGCTTCCTCGCTCACTGAC
TCGCTGCGCTCGGTCGTTCGGCTGCGGCGAGCGGTATCAGCTCACTCAAAGGCGGTAATACGGTTATCCA
CAGAATCAGGGGATAACGCAGGAAAGAACATGTGAGCAAAAGGCCAGCAAAAGGCCAGGAACCGTAAAAA
GGCCGCGTTGCTGGCGTTTTTCCATAGGCTCCGCCCCCCTGACGAGCATCACAAAAATCGACGCTCAAGT
CAGAGGTGGCGAAACCCGACAGGACTATAAAGATACCAGGCGTTTCCCCCTGGAAGCTCCCTCGTGCGCT
CTCCTGTTCCGACCCTGCCGCTTACCGGATACCTGTCCGCCTTTCTCCCTTCGGGAAGCGTGGCGCTTTC
TCATAGCTCACGCTGTAGGTATCTCAGTTCGGTGTAGGTCGTTCGCTCCAAGCTGGGCTGTGTGCACGAA
CCCCCCGTTCAGCCCGACCGCTGCGCCTTATCCGGTAACTATCGTCTTGAGTCCAACCCGGTAAGACACG
ACTTATCGCCACTGGCAGCAGCCACTGGTAACAGGATTAGCAGAGCGAGGTATGTAGGCGGTGCTACAGA
GTTCTTGAAGTGGTGGCCTAACTACGGCTACACTAGAAGAACAGTATTTGGTATCTGCGCTCTGCTGAAG
CCAGTTACCTTCGGAAAAAGAGTTGGTAGCTCTTGATCCGGCAAACAAACCACCGCTGGTAGCGGTGGTT
TTTTTGTTTGCAAGCAGCAGATTACGCGCAGAAAAAAAGGATCTCAAGAAGATCCTTTGATCTTTTCTAC
GGGGTCTGACGCTCAGTGGAACGAAAACTCACGTTAAGGGATTTTGGTCATGAGATTATCAAAAAGGATC
TTCACCTAGATCCTTTTAAATTAAAAATGAAGTTTTAAATCAATCTAAAGTATATATGAGTAAACTTGGT
CTGACAGTTACCAATGCTTAATCAGTGAGGCACCTATCTCAGCGATCTGTCTATTTCGTTCATCCATAGT
TGCCTGACTCCCCGTCGTGTAGATAACTACGATACGGGAGGGCTTACCATCTGGCCCCAGTGCTGCAATG
ATACCGCGAGACCCACGCTCACCGGCTCCAGATTTATCAGCAATAAACCAGCCAGCCGGAAGGGCCGAGC
GCAGAAGTGGTCCTGCAACTTTATCCGCCTCCATCCAGTCTATTAATTGTTGCCGGGAAGCTAGAGTAAG
TAGTTCGCCAGTTAATAGTTTGCGCAACGTTGTTGCCATTGCTACAGGCATCGTGGTGTCACGCTCGTCG
TTTGGTATGGCTTCATTCAGCTCCGGTTCCCAACGATCAAGGCGAGTTACATGATCCCCCATGTTGTGCA
AAAAAGCGGTTAGCTCCTTCGGTCCTCCGATCGTTGTCAGAAGTAAGTTGGCCGCAGTGTTATCACTCAT
GGTTATGGCAGCACTGCATAATTCTCTTACTGTCATGCCATCCGTAAGATGCTTTTCTGTGACTGGTGAG
TACTCAACCAAGTCATTCTGAGAATAGTGTATGCGGCGACCGAGTTGCTCTTGCCCGGCGTCAATACGGG
ATAATACCGCGCCACATAGCAGAACTTTAAAAGTGCTCATCATTGGAAAACGTTCTTCGGGGCGAAAACT
CTCAAGGATCTTACCGCTGTTGAGATCCAGTTCGATGTAACCCACTCGTGCACCCAACTGATCTTCAGCA
TCTTTTACTTTCACCAGCGTTTCTGGGTGAGCAAAAACAGGAAGGCAAAATGCCGCAAAAAAGGGAATAA
GGGCGACACGGAAATGTTGAATACTCATACTCTTCCTTTTTCAATATTATTGAAGCATTTATCAGGGTTA
TTGTCTCATGAGCGGATACATATTTGAATGTATTTAGAAAAATAAACAAATAGGGGTTCCGCGCACATTT
CCCCGAAAAGTGCCACCTGACGTCGACGGATCGGGAGATCTCCCGATCCCCTATGGTGCACTCTCAGTAC
AATCTGCTCTGATGCCGCATAGTTAAGCCAGTATCTGCTCCCTGCTTGTGTGTTGGAGGTCGCTGAGT
Features (pLannotate 1.2.2; 22 found; start..end, strand, type, name):
    121..500     +  enhancer       CMV enhancer: human cytomegalovirus immediate early enhancer
    501..704     +  promoter       CMV promoter: human cytomegalovirus (CMV) immediate early promoter
    700..733     +  LTR            5' LTR (truncated) (fragment): truncated 5' long terminal repeat (LTR) from HIV-1
    749..767     +  promoter       T7 promoter: promoter for bacteriophage T7 RNA polymerase
    833..858     +  CDS            3xFLAG (fragment): three tandem FLAG® epitope tags
    857..2977    +  CDS            Mapk8ip1: JIP1_MOUSE - Also known as Ib1, Jip1, Mapk8ip, Prkm8ip. Experimental evidence at protein level: Swiss-Prot protein existence level 1. The JNK-interacting protein (JIP) group of scaffold proteins selectively mediates JNK signaling by aggregating specific components of the MAPK cascade to form a functional JNK signaling module. Required for JNK activation in response to excitotoxic stress. Cytoplasmic MAPK8IP1 causes inhibition of JNK-regulated activity by retaining JNK in the cytoplasm and thus inhibiting the JNK phosphorylation of c-Jun. May also participate in ApoER2-specific reelin signaling
   3015..3033    -  promoter       SP6 promoter: promoter for bacteriophage SP6 RNA polymerase
   3059..3283    +  polyA_signal   bGH poly(A) signal: bovine growth hormone polyadenylation signal
   3287..3308    +  promoter       SV40 promoter (fragment): SV40 enhancer and early promoter
   3329..3757    +  rep_origin     f1 ori (sequence partly withheld): f1 bacteriophage origin of replication; arrow indicates direction of (+) strand synthesis
   3771..4100    +  promoter       SV40 promoter: SV40 enhancer and early promoter
   4167..4958    +  CDS            neo: KKA2_KLEPN - Also known as kan, nptII. Experimental evidence at protein level: Swiss-Prot protein existence level 1. Resistance to kanamycin, neomycin, paromomycin, ribostamycin, butirosin and gentamicin B. From Klebsiella pneumoniae.
   4982..5140    +  CDS            ble (fragment): BLE_KLEPN - Experimental evidence at protein level: Swiss-Prot protein existence level 1. Binding protein with a strong affinity to the bleomycin family of antibiotics. Binds to CL990; an antimitotic-antibiotic compound. From Klebsiella pneumoniae.
   5135..5256    +  polyA_signal   SV40 poly(A) signal: SV40 polyadenylation signal
   5329..5345    -  protein_bind   lac operator: The lac repressor binds to the lac operator to inhibit transcription in E. coli. This inhibition can be relieved by adding lactose or isopropyl-β-D-thiogalactopyranoside (IPTG). lac repressor encoded by lacI
   5353..5383    -  promoter       lac promoter: promoter for the E. coli lac operon
   5398..5419    -  protein_bind   CAP binding site: CAP binding activates transcription in the presence of cAMP. E. coli catabolite activator protein
   5432..5524    -  CDS            lacI (fragment): lac repressor; lacI; The lac repressor binds to the lac operator to inhibit transcription in E. coli. This inhibition can be relieved by adding lactose or isopropyl-β-D-thiogalactopyranoside (IPTG).
   5707..6295    -  rep_origin     ori: high-copy-number ColE1/pMB1/pBR322/pUC origin of replication
   6466..7326    -  CDS            AmpR: β-lactamase; bla; confers resistance to ampicillin, carbenicillin, and related antibiotics
   7327..7431    -  promoter       AmpR promoter: bla
   7490..7542    -  misc_feature   bom (fragment): basis of mobility region from pBR322
