[The description below was written by a language model from this plasmid's Addgene catalogue record and pLannotate feature annotations shown in this document.]
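Description:
pcdna3 Flag Jip1b is a mammalian expression plasmid built on the pcDNA3 backbone that encodes mouse JNK-interacting protein-1b (JIP-1b, gene Mapk8ip1) with an N-terminal Flag epitope tag. The roughly 2.2 kb cDNA was inserted between the HindIII and EcoRV sites of the polylinker, giving a sequenced plasmid of about 7.6 kb. Transcription in mammalian cells is driven by the human cytomegalovirus immediate-early enhancer and promoter and terminated by the bovine growth hormone polyadenylation signal. T7 and SP6 phage promoters flank the insert and serve as sequencing primer sites; they could in principle also support in vitro transcription. The automated annotation labels the tag as a short fragment of a 3xFLAG element immediately upstream of the Mapk8ip1 reading frame, which is consistent with the single Flag epitope described in the catalogue entry. A few other short fragment calls (an HIV-1 LTR fragment, ble, lacI and bom fragments) appear to be minor similarity matches or backbone remnants rather than functional parts.

In bacteria the plasmid replicates from a high-copy ColE1/pUC-type origin and is selected with ampicillin through the β-lactamase gene; an f1 origin is also present for single-stranded DNA production. A separate cassette consisting of the SV40 early promoter, the neomycin phosphotransferase gene and the SV40 poly(A) signal permits G418 selection of stably transfected mammalian cells. JIP-1 is a scaffold protein that assembles components of the MAP kinase cascade into a JNK signalling module. The construct is therefore suited to overexpressing tagged JIP-1b for detection or immunoprecipitation via the Flag epitope in studies of scaffold-mediated JNK activation.
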