Addgene plasmid #52123: pcdna3 Flag Jip1b
Purpose: a mammalian scaffold protein that mediates the activation of a MAP kinase signaling pathway.
Depositing lab: Roger Davis. Depositing organization: University of Massachusetts, Worcester. Publication: A mammalian scaffold complex that selectively mediates MAP kinase activation. Whitmarsh AJ, Cavanagh J, Tournier C, Yasuda J, Davis RJ. Science. 1998 Sep 11;281(5383):1671-4. 10.1126/science.281.5383.1671 PubMed 9733513.
Backbone
  Vector backbone: pcDNA3
  Backbone manufacturer: invitrogen
  Backbone size w/o insert (bp): 5446
  Vector type: Mammalian Expression
  Selectable markers: Neomycin (select with G418)
Growth in bacteria
  Bacterial resistance: Ampicillin, 100 μg/mL
  Growth temperature: 37°C
  Growth strain: DH5alpha
  Copy number: High Copy
Gene/Insert
  Gene/Insert name: JNK interacting protein-1b (JIP-1b)
  Species: M. musculus (mouse)
  Insert size (bp): 2190
  GenBank ID: AF054611.1
  Entrez Gene: Mapk8ip1 (a.k.a. IB1, JIP-1, Jip1, Prkm8ip, Skip, mjip-2a)
  Tag / fusion protein: Flag (N terminal on backbone)
  Cloning method: Restriction Enzyme; 5′ cloning site hind III (not destroyed); 3′ cloning site EcoRV (not destroyed)
  Sequencing primers: 5′ T7; 3′ Sp6
Terms and licenses: Academic/Nonprofit Terms; Industry Terms: Not Available to Industry
How to cite: pcdna3 Flag Jip1b was a gift from Roger Davis (Addgene plasmid # 52123 ; http://n2t.net/addgene:52123 ; RRID:Addgene_52123)
