>Addgene plasmid #52123 | pcdna3 Flag Jip1b | depositor partial sequence | sequence record 81244 | T7 and Sp6
GGGAGACCCAAGCTTGGTACCGAGCTCGGATCCACTAGTAACGGCCGCCAGTGTGCTGGAATTCATGGAT
TATAAGGATGACGACGATAAGATGGCGGAGCGAGAGAGCGGCCTGGGCGGGGGCGCCGCGTCCCCACCGG
CCGCTTCCCCATTCCTGGGACTGCACATCGCGTCGCCTCCCAATTTCAGGCTCACCCATGACATCAGCCT
GGAGGAGTTTGAGGATGAAGACCTTTCGGAGATCACTGACGAGTGTGGCATCAGCCTGCAGTGCAAAGAC
ACCCTGTCTCTCCGGCCCCCGCGCGCCGGGCTGCTGTCTGCGGGTAGCAGCGGCAGCGCGGGGAGCCGGC
TGCAGGCGGAGATGCTGCAGATGGACCTGATCGACGCGGCAGGTGACACTCCGGGCGCCGAGGACGACGA
GGAGGAGGAGGACGACGAGCTCGCTGCCCAACGACCAGGAGTGGGGCCTCCCAAAGCGGAGTCCAACCAG
GATCCGGCGCCTCGCAGCCAGGGCCAGGGCCCGGGCACAGGCAGCGGAGACACCTACCGACCCAAGAGGC
CTACCACGCTCAACCTTTTCCCGCAGGTGCCGCGGTCTCAGGACACGCTGAATAATAACTCTTTAGGCAA
AAAGCACAGTTGGCAGGACCGTGTGTCTCGATCATCCTCCCCTCTGAAGACAGGAGAACAGACGCCTCCA
CATGAACACATCTGCCTGAGTGATGAGCTGCCACCCCAGGGCAGTCCTGTTCCCACCCAGGACCGCGGCA
CTTCCACCGACAGCCCTTGTCGCCGAAGTGCAGCCACCCAGATGGCACCTCCAAGCGGTCCCCCTGCCAC
TGCGCCTGGTGGCCGGGGCCACTCCCATCGAGACCGAATCCACTACCAGGCAGATGTGCGGCTCGAGGCG
ACTGAGGAGATCTACCTGACCCCAGTGCAGAGGCCCCCAGACCCTGCAGAACCCACCTCCACCTTCATGC
CACCCACGGAGAGCCGGATGTCAGTTAGCTCGGATCCAGACCCTGCCGCTTACTCTGTAACTGCGGGGCG
GCCACACCCCTCCATCAGTGAAGAGGATGAGGGCTTCGACTGCCTGTCATCCCCAGAGCGAGCTGAGCCA
CCAGGTGGAGGGTGGCGGGGAAGCCTCGGGGAGCCACCACCGCCTCCACGGGCCTCACTGAGCTCGGACA
CCAGCGCACTGTCCTACGACTCGGTCAAGTACACACTGGTGGTGGATGAACATGCCCAGCTTGAGTTGGT
GAGCCTGCGGCCGTGCTTTGGAGATTACAGTGACGAAAGCGACTCTGCCACTGTCTATGACAACTGTGCC
TCTGCCTCCTCGCCCTACGAGTCAGCCATTGGTGAGGAGTATGAGGAGGCCCCTCAGCCCCGGCCTCCCA
CCTGCCTCTCAGAGGACTCCACCCCGGATGAGCCTGATGTCCACTTCTCTAAGAAGTTTCTGAATGTCTT
CATGAGTGGCCGCTCTCGTTCCTCCAGTGCTGAGTCCTTTGGGCTGTTCTCCTGCGTCATCAATGGGGAG
GAGCATGAGCAAACCCATCGGGCTATATTCAGGTTTGTGCCTCGGCATGAAGATGAACTTGAGCTGGAAG
TGGATGACCCCCTGCTGGTGGAGCTGCAGGCAGAAGACTATTGGTATGAGGCCTATAACATGCGCACCGG
AGCCCGCGGGGTCTTCCCTGCCTACTATGCCATTGAGGTCACCAAGGAGCCTGAGCACATGGCAGCCCTT
GCCAAAAACAGCGACTGGATTGACCAGTTCCGGGTGAAGTTCCTGGGGTCTGTCCAGGTTCCTTATCACA
AGGGCAATGATGTCCTCTGTGCTGCTATGCAAAAGATCGCCACCACCCGCCGGCTCACCGTGCACTTTAA
CCCGCCCTCCAGCTGTGTCCTTGAGATCAGTGTCAGGGGTGTCAAGATAGGCGTCAAAGCTGATGATGCT
CTGGAGGCCAAGGGAAATAAATGTAGCCACTTCTTCCAGCTAAAGAACATCTCTTTCTGTGGATACCATC
CAAAGAATAACAAGTACTTTGGGTTTATCACTAAGCACCCTGCTGACCACCGGTTTGCCTGCCATGTCTT
TGTGTCTGAAGATTCCACCAAAGCCCTGGCGGAGTCTGTGGGGCGTGCATTTCAGCAGTTCTACAAGCAG
TTTGTGGAGTATACCTGTCCTACAGAAGATATCTACTTGGAGTAGGCGGCCGCTCGAGCAGCTTTGGCTC
