>Addgene plasmid #52123 | pcdna3 Flag Jip1b | addgene partial sequence | sequence record 83300 | BGH-rev 5'-TAGAAGGCACAGTCGAGG-3'
TATAGAATAGGGCCCTCTAGATGCATGCTCGAGCGGCCGCCTACTCCAAGTAGATATCTTCTGTAGGACA
GGTATACTCCACAAACTGCTTGTAGAACTGCTGAAATGCACGCCCCACAGACTCCGCCAGGGCTTTGGTG
GAATCTTCAGACACAAAGACATGGCAGGCAAACCGGTGGTCAGCAGGGTGCTTAGTGATAAACCCAAAGT
ACTTGTTATTCTTTGGATGGTATCCACAGAAAGAGATGTTCTTTAGCTGGAAGAAGTGGCTACATTTATT
TCCCTTGGCCTCCAGAGCATCATCAGCTTTGACGCCTATCTTGACACCCCTGACACTGATCTCAAGGACA
CAGCTGGAGGGCGGGTTAAAGTGCACGGTGAGCCGGCGGGTGGTGGCGATCTTTTGCATAGCAGCACAGA
GGACATCATTGCCCTTGTGATAAGGAACCTGGACAGACCCCAGGAACTTCACCCGGAACTGGTCAATCCA
GTCGCTGTTTTTGGCAAGGGCTGCCATGTGCTCAGGCTCCTTGGTGACCTCAATGGCATAGTAGGCAGGG
AAGACCCCGCGGGCTCCGGTGCGCATGTTATAGGCCTCATACCAATAGTCTTCTGCCTGCAGCTCCACCA
GCAGGGGGTCATCCACTTCCAGCTCAAGTTCATCTTCATGCCGAGGCACAAACCTGAATATAGCCCGATG
GGTTTGCTCATGCTCCTCCCCATTGATGACGCAGGAGAACAGCCCAAAGGACTCAGCACTGGAGGAACGA
GAGCGGCCACTCATGAAGACATTCAGAAACTTCTTAGAGAAGTGGACATCAGGCTCATCCGGGGTGGAGT
CCTCTGAGAG
